Addgene plasmid #217790: HUHe variant click editor (CE1) - pCMV-T7-StCV-nCas9-EcKlenow (JO1269)
Purpose: Variant CE1 construct with StCV HUH endonuclease, expressed from CMV or T7 promoters.
Depositing lab: Benjamin Kleinstiver. Depositing organization: Massachusetts General Hospital. Publication: Click editing enables programmable genome writing using DNA polymerases and HUH endonucleases. Ferreira da Silva J, Tou CJ, King EM, Eller ML, Rufino-Ramos D, Ma L, Cromwell CR, Metovic J, Benning FMC, Chao LH, Eichler FS, Kleinstiver BP. Nat Biotechnol. 2024 Jul 22. doi: 10.1038/s41587-024-02324-x. PubMed 39039307.
Backbone
  Vector backbone: pCMV-T7-SpCas9-P2A-EGFP (RTW3027)
  Backbone manufacturer: Addgene #139987
  Vector type: Mammalian Expression, CRISPR ; in vitro transcription; T7 promoter
Growth in bacteria
  Bacterial resistance: Ampicillin, 100 μg/mL
  Growth temperature: 37°C
  Growth strain: DH5alpha
  Copy number: High Copy
Gene/Insert
  Gene/Insert name: StCV-XTEN-nSpCas9-BPNLS-EcKlenow(-exo)-BPNLS (alt name: JO1269)
  Species: Synthetic
  Mutation: nSpCas9(H840A); EcKlenow(-exo;D355A/E357A)
  Promoter: CMV and T7
  Tag / fusion protein: BPNLS (C terminal on backbone)
  Cloning method: Gibson Cloning
  Sequencing primers: 5′ oBK6928-CCAAGTCTCCACCCCATTGACG; 3′ oBK219-GGGAGTGGCACCTTCCAGGGTC
Terms and licenses: Academic/Nonprofit Terms; Industry Terms: Not Available to Industry
Depositor comments: Please visit https://doi.org/10.1101/2023.09.12.557440 for bioRxiv preprint.
How to cite: HUHe variant click editor (CE1) - pCMV-T7-StCV-nCas9-EcKlenow (JO1269) was a gift from Benjamin Kleinstiver (Addgene plasmid # 217790 ; http://n2t.net/addgene:217790 ; RRID:Addgene_217790)
