[The description below was written by a language model from this plasmid's Addgene catalogue record and pLannotate feature annotations shown in this document.]
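Description:
HUHe variant click editor (CE1) pCMV-T7-StCV-nCas9-EcKlenow (JO1269) is a 9.9 kb mammalian expression and in vitro transcription plasmid built by Gibson cloning into the pCMV-T7-SpCas9-P2A-EGFP (RTW3027) backbone. It is maintained in E. coli at high copy through a ColE1/pUC-type origin and selected with ampicillin via the β-lactamase gene. The feature table also picks up short backbone remnants (lac promoter/operator, CAP site, and lacI, bom, SV40 promoter and MCS fragments) that have no evident role in the payload. No EGFP or P2A feature is annotated, and the recorded insert name does not include a reporter.

The payload is a single synthetic fusion protein, StCV-XTEN-nSpCas9-BPNLS-EcKlenow(-exo)-BPNLS. At the N terminus sits the StCV HUH endonuclease, which the annotation tool matches to a circovirus-type Rep fragment. Such proteins nick a specific single-stranded DNA motif and become covalently joined to the 5′ phosphate through a tyrosine. An XTEN linker connects it to Streptococcus pyogenes Cas9 carrying H840A, which makes it a nickase. This is followed by the Klenow fragment of E. coli DNA polymerase I with D355A/E357A, mutations that abolish the 3′–5′ exonuclease activity. Bipartite nuclear localisation signals flank the polymerase. Transcription is driven by the CMV enhancer/promoter in mammalian cells, or by the adjacent T7 promoter for producing mRNA in vitro, and ends at a bGH polyadenylation signal.

The construct is a variant of the CE1 click editor in which the HUH domain is StCV. In click editing, the HUH endonuclease tethers a DNA template to the editor, and the DNA-dependent polymerase copies it from the Cas9-nicked genomic strand, allowing programmable genome writing. The plasmid carries no guide RNA cassette, so guide and template components must be supplied separately.
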