Features (pLannotate 1.2.2; 18 found; start..end, strand, type, name):
    113..217     -  promoter       AmpR promoter: bla
    288..332     -  misc_feature   bom (fragment): basis of mobility region from pBR322
    487..866     +  enhancer       CMV enhancer: human cytomegalovirus immediate early enhancer
    867..1070    +  promoter       CMV promoter: human cytomegalovirus (CMV) immediate early promoter
   1112..1130    +  promoter       T7 promoter: promoter for bacteriophage T7 RNA polymerase
   1156..1446    +  CDS            Rep (fragment): REP_BFDV - Experimental evidence at protein level: Swiss-Prot protein existence level 1. Essential for the replication of viral ssDNA. The closed circular ssDNA genome is first converted to a superhelical dsDNA. Rep and/or Rep' binds a specific hairpin at the genome origin of replication. Introduces an endonucleolytic nick within the conserved sequence 5'-AGTATTAC-3' in the intergenic region of the genome, thereby initiating the rolling circle replication (RCR). Following cleavage, binds covalently to the 5'-phosphate of DNA as a tyrosyl ester. The cleavage gives rise to a free 3'-OH that serv
   1537..3138    +  CDS            Cas9(N): N-terminal portion of Streptococcus pyogenes Cas9 (Zetsche et al., 2015)
   3139..5633    +  CDS            Cas9(C) (fragment): C-terminal portion of Streptococcus pyogenes Cas9 (Zetsche et al., 2015)
   5737..7554    +  CDS            polA (fragment): DPO1_ECOLI - Also known as resA. Experimental evidence at protein level: Swiss-Prot protein existence level 1. In addition to polymerase activity, this DNA polymerase exhibits 3'-5' and 5'-3' exonuclease activity. It is able to utilize nicked circular duplex DNA as a template and can unwind the parental DNA strand from its template. From Escherichia coli (strain K12).
   7675..7899    +  polyA_signal   bGH poly(A) signal: bovine growth hormone polyadenylation signal
   7903..7924    +  promoter       SV40 promoter (fragment): SV40 enhancer and early promoter
   7929..7945    +  misc_feature   MCS (fragment): pBluescript multiple cloning site
   7994..8010    -  protein_bind   lac operator: The lac repressor binds to the lac operator to inhibit transcription in E. coli. This inhibition can be relieved by adding lactose or isopropyl-β-D-thiogalactopyranoside (IPTG). lac repressor encoded by lacI
   8018..8048    -  promoter       lac promoter: promoter for the E. coli lac operon
   8063..8084    -  protein_bind   CAP binding site: CAP binding activates transcription in the presence of cAMP. E. coli catabolite activator protein
   8097..8189    -  CDS            lacI (fragment): lac repressor; lacI; The lac repressor binds to the lac operator to inhibit transcription in E. coli. This inhibition can be relieved by adding lactose or isopropyl-β-D-thiogalactopyranoside (IPTG).
   8372..8960    -  rep_origin     ori: high-copy-number ColE1/pMB1/pBR322/pUC origin of replication
   9131..112     -  CDS            AmpR (across the origin): β-lactamase; bla; confers resistance to ampicillin, carbenicillin, and related antibiotics
>Addgene plasmid #217790 | HUHe variant click editor (CE1) - pCMV-T7-StCV-nCas9-EcKlenow (JO1269) | addgene full sequence | sequence record 432853 | Addgene NGS Result
ACTGATCTTCAGCATCTTTTACTTTCACCAGCGTTTCTGGGTGAGCAAAAACAGGAAGGCAAAATGCCGC
AAAAAAGGGAATAAGGGCGACACGGAAATGTTGAATACTCATACTCTTCCTTTTTCAATATTATTGAAGC
ATTTATCAGGGTTATTGTCTCATGAGCGGATACATATTTGAATGTATTTAGAAAAATAAACAAATAGGGG
TTCCGCGCACATTTCCCCGAAAAGTGCCACCTGACGTCGACGGATCGGGAGATCGATCTCCCGATCCCCT
AGGGTCGACTCTCAGTACAATCTGCTCTGATGCCGCATAGTTAAGCCAGTATCTGCTCCCTGCTTGTGTG
TTGGAGGTCGCTGAGTAGTGCGCGAGCAAAATTTAAGCTACAACAAGGCAAGGCTTGACCGACAATTGCA
TGAAGAATCTGCTTAGGGTTAGGCGTTTTGCGCTGCTTCGCGATGTACGGGCCAGATATACGCGTTGACA
TTGATTATTGACTAGTTATTAATAGTAATCAATTACGGGGTCATTAGTTCATAGCCCATATATGGAGTTC
CGCGTTACATAACTTACGGTAAATGGCCCGCCTGGCTGACCGCCCAACGACCCCCGCCCATTGACGTCAA
TAATGACGTATGTTCCCATAGTAACGCCAATAGGGACTTTCCATTGACGTCAATGGGTGGAGTATTTACG
GTAAACTGCCCACTTGGCAGTACATCAAGTGTATCATATGCCAAGTACGCCCCCTATTGACGTCAATGAC
GGTAAATGGCCCGCCTGGCATTATGCCCAGTACATGACCTTATGGGACTTTCCTACTTGGCAGTACATCT
ACGTATTAGTCATCGCTATTACCATGGTGATGCGGTTTTGGCAGTACATCAATGGGCGTGGATAGCGGTT
TGACTCACGGGGATTTCCAAGTCTCCACCCCATTGACGTCAATGGGAGTTTGTTTTGGCACCAAAATCAA
CGGGACTTTCCAAAATGTCGTAACAACTCCGCCCCATTGACGCAAATGGGCGGTAGGCGTGTACGGTGGG
AGGTCTATATAAGCAGAGCTGGTTTAGTGAACCGTCAGATCCGCTAGAGATCCGCGGCCGCTAATACGAC
TCACTATAGGGAGAGCCGCCACCATGGCCGTGCGGGGCTCCGCCGCTAAAAGATGGTGCTTCACCCTGAA
CAACCCCACCGAGGAAGAAATCGCCGCCGTCAAGGCCTGGCAGCACAGCGAGTACCACTACGCCATCGTG
GGCAAGGAAAAGGGCGAGCAGGGAACACCTCATCTGCAGGGCTTCATCCACCTGAAAAAGAAGGTGCGGC
TGACCAGCCTGAAGAAAGTGCTGCAAAGAGCCCACTGGGAGAAGGCTAGAGGCTCTGATGAGGACAACGA
GAAGTACTGTAGCAAGGAAGGCGACGTGATCCTGACAATCGGCATTCCTGTGAAGGGAAATAGAAGCGGA
GGCTCTAGCGGCTCCGAGACACCCGGCACATCTGAGTCCGCCACCCCTGAGAGCAGCGGCGGCAGCGACA
AGAAGTACAGCATCGGCCTGGACATCGGCACCAACTCTGTGGGCTGGGCCGTGATCACCGACGAGTACAA
GGTGCCCAGCAAGAAATTCAAGGTGCTGGGCAACACCGACCGGCACAGCATCAAGAAGAACCTGATCGGA
GCCCTGCTGTTCGACAGCGGCGAAACAGCCGAGGCCACCCGGCTGAAGAGAACCGCCAGAAGAAGATACA
CCAGACGGAAGAACCGGATCTGCTATCTGCAAGAGATCTTCAGCAACGAGATGGCCAAGGTGGACGACAG
CTTCTTCCACAGACTGGAAGAGTCCTTCCTGGTGGAAGAGGATAAGAAGCACGAGCGGCACCCCATCTTC
GGCAACATCGTGGACGAGGTGGCCTACCACGAGAAGTACCCCACCATCTACCACCTGAGAAAGAAACTGG
TGGACAGCACCGACAAGGCCGACCTGCGGCTGATCTATCTGGCCCTGGCCCACATGATCAAGTTCCGGGG
CCACTTCCTGATCGAGGGCGACCTGAACCCCGACAACAGCGACGTGGACAAGCTGTTCATCCAGCTGGTG
CAGACCTACAACCAGCTGTTCGAGGAAAACCCCATCAACGCCAGCGGCGTGGACGCCAAGGCCATCCTGT
CTGCCAGACTGAGCAAGAGCAGACGGCTGGAAAATCTGATCGCCCAGCTGCCCGGCGAGAAGAAGAATGG
CCTGTTCGGAAACCTGATTGCCCTGAGCCTGGGCCTGACCCCCAACTTCAAGAGCAACTTCGACCTGGCC
GAGGATGCCAAACTGCAGCTGAGCAAGGACACCTACGACGACGACCTGGACAACCTGCTGGCCCAGATCG
GCGACCAGTACGCCGACCTGTTTCTGGCCGCCAAGAACCTGTCCGACGCCATCCTGCTGAGCGACATCCT
GAGAGTGAACACCGAGATCACCAAGGCCCCCCTGAGCGCCTCTATGATCAAGAGATACGACGAGCACCAC
CAGGACCTGACCCTGCTGAAAGCTCTCGTGCGGCAGCAGCTGCCTGAGAAGTACAAAGAGATTTTCTTCG
ACCAGAGCAAGAACGGCTACGCCGGCTACATTGACGGCGGAGCCAGCCAGGAAGAGTTCTACAAGTTCAT
CAAGCCCATCCTGGAAAAGATGGACGGCACCGAGGAACTGCTCGTGAAGCTGAACAGAGAGGACCTGCTG
CGGAAGCAGCGGACCTTCGACAACGGCAGCATCCCCCACCAGATCCACCTGGGAGAGCTGCACGCCATTC
TGCGGCGGCAGGAAGATTTTTACCCATTCCTGAAGGACAACCGGGAAAAGATCGAGAAGATCCTGACCTT
CCGCATCCCCTACTACGTGGGCCCTCTGGCCAGGGGAAACAGCAGATTCGCCTGGATGACCAGAAAGAGC
GAGGAAACCATCACCCCCTGGAACTTCGAGGAAGTGGTGGACAAGGGCGCTTCCGCCCAGAGCTTCATCG
AGCGGATGACCAACTTCGATAAGAACCTGCCCAACGAGAAGGTGCTGCCCAAGCACAGCCTGCTGTACGA
GTACTTCACCGTGTATAACGAGCTGACCAAAGTGAAATACGTGACCGAGGGAATGAGAAAGCCCGCCTTC
CTGAGCGGCGAGCAGAAAAAGGCCATCGTGGACCTGCTGTTCAAGACCAACCGGAAAGTGACCGTGAAGC
AGCTGAAAGAGGACTACTTCAAGAAAATCGAGTGCTTCGACTCCGTGGAAATCTCCGGCGTGGAAGATCG
GTTCAACGCCTCCCTGGGCACATACCACGATCTGCTGAAAATTATCAAGGACAAGGACTTCCTGGACAAT
GAGGAAAACGAGGACATTCTGGAAGATATCGTGCTGACCCTGACACTGTTTGAGGACAGAGAGATGATCG
AGGAACGGCTGAAAACCTATGCCCACCTGTTCGACGACAAAGTGATGAAGCAGCTGAAGCGGCGGAGATA
CACCGGCTGGGGCAGGCTGAGCCGGAAGCTGATCAACGGCATCCGGGACAAGCAGTCCGGCAAGACAATC
CTGGATTTCCTGAAGTCCGACGGCTTCGCCAACAGAAACTTCATGCAGCTGATCCACGACGACAGCCTGA
CCTTTAAAGAGGACATCCAGAAAGCCCAGGTGTCCGGCCAGGGCGATAGCCTGCACGAGCACATTGCCAA
TCTGGCCGGCAGCCCCGCCATTAAGAAGGGCATCCTGCAGACAGTGAAGGTGGTGGACGAGCTCGTGAAA
GTGATGGGCCGGCACAAGCCCGAGAACATCGTGATCGAAATGGCCAGAGAGAACCAGACCACCCAGAAGG
GACAGAAGAACAGCCGCGAGAGAATGAAGCGGATCGAAGAGGGCATCAAAGAGCTGGGCAGCCAGATCCT
GAAAGAACACCCCGTGGAAAACACCCAGCTGCAGAACGAGAAGCTGTACCTGTACTACCTGCAGAATGGG
CGGGATATGTACGTGGACCAGGAACTGGACATCAACCGGCTGTCCGACTACGATGTGGACGCTATCGTGC
CTCAGAGCTTTCTGAAGGACGACTCCATCGACAACAAGGTGCTGACCAGAAGCGACAAGAACCGGGGCAA
GAGCGACAACGTGCCCTCCGAAGAGGTCGTGAAGAAGATGAAGAACTACTGGCGGCAGCTGCTGAACGCC
AAGCTGATTACCCAGAGAAAGTTCGACAATCTGACCAAGGCCGAGAGAGGCGGCCTGAGCGAACTGGATA
AGGCCGGCTTCATCAAGAGACAGCTGGTGGAAACCCGGCAGATCACAAAGCACGTGGCACAGATCCTGGA
CTCCCGGATGAACACTAAGTACGACGAGAATGACAAGCTGATCCGGGAAGTGAAAGTGATCACCCTGAAG
TCCAAGCTGGTGTCCGATTTCCGGAAGGATTTCCAGTTTTACAAAGTGCGCGAGATCAACAACTACCACC
ACGCCCACGACGCCTACCTGAACGCCGTCGTGGGAACCGCCCTGATCAAAAAGTACCCTAAGCTGGAAAG
CGAGTTCGTGTACGGCGACTACAAGGTGTACGACGTGCGGAAGATGATCGCCAAGAGCGAGCAGGAAATC
GGCAAGGCTACCGCCAAGTACTTCTTCTACAGCAACATCATGAACTTTTTCAAGACCGAGATTACCCTGG
CCAACGGCGAGATCCGGAAGCGGCCTCTGATCGAGACAAACGGCGAAACCGGGGAGATCGTGTGGGATAA
GGGCCGGGATTTTGCCACCGTGCGGAAAGTGCTGAGCATGCCCCAAGTGAATATCGTGAAAAAGACCGAG
GTGCAGACAGGCGGCTTCAGCAAAGAGTCTATCCTGCCCAAGAGGAACAGCGATAAGCTGATCGCCAGAA
AGAAGGACTGGGACCCTAAGAAGTACGGCGGCTTCGACAGCCCCACCGTGGCCTATTCTGTGCTGGTGGT
GGCCAAAGTGGAAAAGGGCAAGTCCAAGAAACTGAAGAGTGTGAAAGAGCTGCTGGGGATCACCATCATG
GAAAGAAGCAGCTTCGAGAAGAATCCCATCGACTTTCTGGAAGCCAAGGGCTACAAAGAAGTGAAAAAGG
ACCTGATCATCAAGCTGCCTAAGTACTCCCTGTTCGAGCTGGAAAACGGCCGGAAGAGAATGCTGGCCTC
TGCCGGCGAACTGCAGAAGGGAAACGAACTGGCCCTGCCCTCCAAATATGTGAACTTCCTGTACCTGGCC
AGCCACTATGAGAAGCTGAAGGGCTCCCCCGAGGATAATGAGCAGAAACAGCTGTTTGTGGAACAGCACA
AGCACTACCTGGACGAGATCATCGAGCAGATCAGCGAGTTCTCCAAGAGAGTGATCCTGGCCGACGCTAA
TCTGGACAAAGTGCTGTCCGCCTACAACAAGCACCGGGATAAGCCCATCAGAGAGCAGGCCGAGAATATC
ATCCACCTGTTTACCCTGACCAATCTGGGAGCCCCTGCCGCCTTCAAGTACTTTGACACCACCATCGACC
GGAAGAGGTACACCAGCACCAAAGAGGTGCTGGACGCCACCCTGATCCACCAGAGCATCACCGGCCTGTA
CGAGACACGGATCGACCTGTCTCAGCTGGGAGGTGACTCCGGCGGAAGCTCTGGTGGCAGCAAGCGGACC
GCCGACGGCTCTGAATTCGAGAGCCCTAAGAAGAAAAGAAAGGTGAGCGGAGGCTCTAGCGGCGGAAGCG
TTATCTCCTACGACAACTACGTGACCATCCTGGACGAAGAGACACTGAAGGCTTGGATCGCTAAACTGGA
AAAAGCCCCTGTGTTCGCCTTCGCCACCGCCACCGACTCCTTAGATAACATCAGCGCCAACCTGGTGGGC
CTGTCTTTCGCCATCGAGCCTGGCGTGGCCGCCTACATCCCCGTGGCCCACGATTACCTGGATGCCCCAG
ATCAAATCAGCAGAGAGAGAGCACTGGAGCTCCTGAAGCCCCTGCTGGAGGACGAGAAGGCCCTGAAGGT
GGGACAGAACCTGAAATACGATAGGGGAATCCTGGCTAATTACGGCATCGAGCTGAGAGGCATCGCCTTC
GATACCATGCTGGAATCTTACATCCTGAACAGCGTGGCCGGCCGCCACGACATGGACAGCCTGGCTGAAC
GGTGGCTGAAGCACAAAACCATCACCTTCGAAGAGATCGCCGGAAAGGGCAAGAACCAGCTGACATTTAA
TCAGATCGCACTGGAAGAAGCCGGCAGATACGCCGCTGAGGACGCCGACGTGACCCTTCAGCTGCACCTG
AAGATGTGGCCCGATCTGCAGAAGCACAAGGGCCCACTAAACGTGTTCGAGAACATCGAGATGCCTCTGG
TGCCCGTCCTGAGCAGAATCGAGAGGAATGGCGTGAAGATCGACCCCAAGGTGCTGCACAACCACAGCGA
GGAACTGACACTGCGGCTGGCCGAGCTGGAAAAGAAGGCCCACGAAATCGCCGGCGAGGAGTTCAACCTG
TCTAGCACCAAGCAGCTACAAACAATCCTGTTCGAGAAGCAGGGCATTAAGCCTCTGAAAAAGACACCTG
GCGGAGCCCCCAGCACCAGCGAAGAAGTGCTGGAGGAACTGGCGCTGGATTACCCTCTGCCCAAAGTGAT
CCTGGAATATAGAGGACTGGCCAAGCTGAAGTCTACATACACCGACAAGCTGCCTCTGATGATCAACCCC
AAGACCGGCCGGGTGCATACATCTTATCACCAGGCCGTGACAGCCACCGGCCGGCTGAGCAGCACAGATC
CTAACCTGCAAAACATCCCAGTGCGGAACGAAGAGGGCAGAAGAATCAGACAGGCTTTCATTGCCCCTGA
GGACTACGTCATCGTGTCTGCTGACTACAGCCAGATAGAACTGAGAATCATGGCCCATCTGTCTCGGGAC
AAGGGCCTGCTGACCGCTTTTGCAGAAGGCAAGGACATCCACAGAGCCACCGCTGCCGAAGTGTTCGGCC
TGCCTCTGGAAACAGTGACCAGCGAGCAAAGAAGGTCCGCCAAGGCCATTAACTTCGGCCTGATCTACGG
CATGAGCGCCTTTGGCCTGGCCAGACAGCTCAACATCCCTAGAAAGGAGGCCCAGAAATACATGGACCTG
TACTTCGAGCGGTACCCCGGCGTGCTGGAGTACATGGAACGGACCAGAGCCCAGGCTAAAGAGCAGGGAT
ACGTGGAAACCCTGGATGGCCGGAGACTGTATCTGCCTGACATCAAGAGCAGCAACGGCGCCAGAAGAGC
CGCCGCTGAGAGAGCTGCTATCAACGCCCCTATGCAGGGCACCGCCGCCGACATCATCAAGCGGGCCATG
ATCGCCGTGGACGCCTGGCTGCAGGCCGAGCAGCCTAGAGTGCGGATGATCATGCAGGTGCACGACGAGC
TGGTGTTTGAGGTGCACAAGGACGACGTGGATGCTGTGGCCAAGCAGATTCACCAGCTGATGGAAAATTG
CACCAGACTGGACGTGCCACTGCTGGTCGAGGTTGGAAGCGGAGAGAATTGGGACCAGGCCCACTCTGGC
GGCTCAAAAAGAACCGCCGACGGCAGCGAATTCGAGTCTCCCAAGAAGAAGAGGAAAGTCTGACCGGTCA
TCATCACCATCACCATTGAGTTTAAACCCGCTGATCAGCCTCGACTGTGCCTTCTAGTTGCCAGCCATCT
GTTGTTTGCCCCTCCCCCGTGCCTTCCTTGACCCTGGAAGGTGCCACTCCCACTGTCCTTTCCTAATAAA
ATGAGGAAATTGCATCGCATTGTCTGAGTAGGTGTCATTCTATTCTGGGGGGTGGGGTGGGGCAGGACAG
CAAGGGGGAGGATTGGGAAGACAATAGCAGGCATGCTGGGGATGCGGTGGGCTCTATGGCTTCTGAGGCG
GAAAGAACCAGCTGGGGCTCGATACCGTCGACCTCTAGCTAGAGCTTGGCGTAATCATGGTCATAGCTGT
TTCCTGTGTGAAATTGTTATCCGCTCACAATTCCACACAACATACGAGCCGGAAGCATAAAGTGTAAAGC
CTAGGGTGCCTAATGAGTGAGCTAACTCACATTAATTGCGTTGCGCTCACTGCCCGCTTTCCAGTCGGGA
AACCTGTCGTGCCAGCTGCATTAATGAATCGGCCAACGCGCGGGGAGAGGCGGTTTGCGTATTGGGCGCT
CTTCCGCTTCCTCGCTCACTGACTCGCTGCGCTCGGTCGTTCGGCTGCGGCGAGCGGTATCAGCTCACTC
AAAGGCGGTAATACGGTTATCCACAGAATCAGGGGATAACGCAGGAAAGAACATGTGAGCAAAAGGCCAG
CAAAAGGCCAGGAACCGTAAAAAGGCCGCGTTGCTGGCGTTTTTCCATAGGCTCCGCCCCCCTGACGAGC
ATCACAAAAATCGACGCTCAAGTCAGAGGTGGCGAAACCCGACAGGACTATAAAGATACCAGGCGTTTCC
CCCTGGAAGCTCCCTCGTGCGCTCTCCTGTTCCGACCCTGCCGCTTACCGGATACCTGTCCGCCTTTCTC
CCTTCGGGAAGCGTGGCGCTTTCTCATAGCTCACGCTGTAGGTATCTCAGTTCGGTGTAGGTCGTTCGCT
CCAAGCTGGGCTGTGTGCACGAACCCCCCGTTCAGCCCGACCGCTGCGCCTTATCCGGTAACTATCGTCT
TGAGTCCAACCCGGTAAGACACGACTTATCGCCACTGGCAGCAGCCACTGGTAACAGGATTAGCAGAGCG
AGGTATGTAGGCGGTGCTACAGAGTTCTTGAAGTGGTGGCCTAACTACGGCTACACTAGAAGAACAGTAT
TTGGTATCTGCGCTCTGCTGAAGCCAGTTACCTTCGGAAAAAGAGTTGGTAGCTCTTGATCCGGCAAACA
AACCACCGCTGGTAGCGGTGGTTTTTTTGTTTGCAAGCAGCAGATTACGCGCAGAAAAAAAGGATCTCAA
GAAGATCCTTTGATCTTTTCTACGGGGTCTGACGCTCAGTGGAACGAAAACTCACGTTAAGGGATTTTGG
TCATGAGATTATCAAAAAGGATCTTCACCTAGATCCTTTTAAATTAAAAATGAAGTTTTAAATCAATCTA
AAGTATATATGAGTAAACTTGGTCTGACAGTTACCAATGCTTAATCAGTGAGGCACCTATCTCAGCGATC
TGTCTATTTCGTTCATCCATAGTTGCCTGACTCCCCGTCGTGTAGATAACTACGATACGGGAGGGCTTAC
CATCTGGCCCCAGTGCTGCAATGATACCGCGCGAACCACGCTCACCGGCTCCAGATTTATCAGCAATAAA
CCAGCCAGCCGGAAGGGCCGAGCGCAGAAGTGGTCCTGCAACTTTATCCGCCTCCATCCAGTCTATTAAT
TGTTGCCGGGAAGCTAGAGTAAGTAGTTCGCCAGTTAATAGTTTGCGCAACGTTGTTGCCATTGCTACAG
GCATCGTGGTGTCACGCTCGTCGTTTGGTATGGCTTCATTCAGCTCCGGTTCCCAACGATCAAGGCGAGT
TACATGATCCCCCATGTTGTGCAAAAAAGCGGTTAGCTCCTTCGGTCCTCCGATCGTTGTCAGAAGTAAG
TTGGCCGCAGTGTTATCACTCATGGTTATGGCAGCACTGCATAATTCTCTTACTGTCATGCCATCCGTAA
GATGCTTTTCTGTGACTGGTGAGTACTCAACCAAGTCATTCTGAGAATAGTGTATGCGGCGACCGAGTTG
CTCTTGCCCGGCGTCAATACGGGATAATACCGCGCCACATAGCAGAACTTTAAAAGTGCTCATCATTGGA
AAACGTTCTTCGGGGCGAAAACTCTCAAGGATCTTACCGCTGTTGAGATCCAGTTCGATGTAACCCACTC
GTGCACCCA
